Addgene plasmid #184895: pMRX-IZ-HaloTag7-CHMP4A
Purpose: Stable expression of HaloTag7-CHMP4A in mammalian cells
Depositing lab: Noboru Mizushima. Depositing organization: The University of Tokyo. Publication: Annexins A1 and A2 are recruited to larger lysosomal injuries independently of ESCRTs to promote repair. Yim WW, Yamamoto H, Mizushima N. FEBS Lett. 2022 Mar 11. doi: 10.1002/1873-3468.14329. PubMed 35274304.
Backbone
  Vector backbone: pMRX-IZ
  Vector type: Mammalian Expression
  Selectable markers: Zeocin
Growth in bacteria
  Bacterial resistance: Ampicillin, 100 μg/mL
  Growth temperature: 37°C
  Growth strain: DH5alpha
  Copy number: Unknown
Gene/Insert
  Gene/Insert name: CHMP4A
  Species: H. sapiens (human)
  Insert size (bp): 669
  Entrez Gene: CHMP4A (a.k.a. C14orf123, CHMP4, CHMP4B, HSPC134, SHAX2, SNF7, SNF7-1, VPS32-1, VPS32A)
  Tag / fusion protein: HaloTag7 (N terminal on insert)
Terms and licenses: Academic/Nonprofit Terms; Industry Terms: Not Available to Industry
How to cite: pMRX-IZ-HaloTag7-CHMP4A was a gift from Noboru Mizushima (Addgene plasmid # 184895 ; http://n2t.net/addgene:184895 ; RRID:Addgene_184895)
