[The description below was written by a language model from this plasmid's Addgene catalogue record and pLannotate feature annotations shown in this document.]
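Description:
pMRX-IZ-HaloTag7-CHMP4A is a 7,466 nt plasmid built on the pMRX-IZ backbone and catalogued as a mammalian expression vector. Its feature table shows the architecture of a Moloney murine leukemia virus (MMLV)-based retroviral transfer vector. It is propagated in E. coli through a high-copy ColE1/pUC-type origin and selected with ampicillin via the β-lactamase gene and its native promoter. A short annotated lacI fragment in the backbone is probably a cloning remnant with no functional role.

The viral cassette begins with a CMV immediate-early enhancer joined to an MMLV LTR fragment. This hybrid 5' element would drive transcription of the viral genome in transfected packaging cells. It is followed by the MMLV Ψ packaging signal, a truncated gag segment lacking its start codon (which extends the packaging region), and a pol region carrying the splice acceptor. Downstream lies the payload, human CHMP4A, a probable core ESCRT-III subunit. It is fused at its N terminus to HaloTag7, a modified bacterial dehalogenase that bonds covalently to chloroalkane ligands, so the fusion can be labelled with fluorescent or other functional ligands. An EMCV IRES then links the Sh ble gene to the same transcript, so Zeocin resistance is translated together with the fusion protein. A 3' MMLV LTR closes the cassette. No separate internal promoter is annotated, so expression in target cells appears to depend on the LTR.

The stated purpose is stable expression of HaloTag7-CHMP4A in mammalian cells, with Zeocin selecting integrants. The associated publication concerns recruitment of ESCRT and annexin proteins to damaged lysosomes during repair, which fits use of the construct to track CHMP4A localization.
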