Features (pLannotate 1.2.2; 15 found; start..end, strand, type, name):
      7..386     +  enhancer       CMV enhancer: human cytomegalovirus immediate early enhancer
    387..682     +  LTR            3' LTR (ΔU3) (fragment): self-inactivating 3' long terminal repeat (LTR) from Moloney murine leukemia virus
    745..1102    +  misc_feature   MMLV Ψ: packaging signal of Moloney murine leukemia virus (MMLV)
   1167..1583    +  CDS            gag (truncated): truncated Moloney murine leukemia virus (MMLV) gag gene lacking the start codon
   1593..1967    +  misc_feature   pol region: Moloney murine leukemia virus (MMLV) pol region containing the splice acceptor site
   2003..2886    +  CDS            HaloTag® (fragment): modified bacterial dehalogenase that forms covalent bonds with chloroalkane derivatives
   2915..3580    +  CDS            CHMP4A: CHM4A_HUMAN - Also known as C14orf123, SHAX2. Experimental evidence at protein level: Swiss-Prot protein existence level 1. Probable core component of the endosomal sorting required for transport complex III (ESCRT-III) which is involved in multivesicular bodies (MVBs) formation and sorting of endosomal cargo proteins into MVBs. MVBs contain intraluminal vesicles (ILVs) that are generated by invagination and scission from the limiting membrane of the endosome and mostly are delivered to lysosomes enabling degradation of membrane proteins, such as stimulated growth factor receptors, lysosomal e
   3612..4187    +  misc_feature   IRES2: internal ribosome entry site (IRES) of the encephalomyocarditis virus (EMCV)
   4194..4568    +  CDS            BleoR: antibiotic-binding protein; Sh ble from Streptoalloteichus hindustanus; confers resistance to bleomycin, phleomycin, and Zeocin™
   4676..4797    +  LTR            3' LTR (ΔU3) (fragment): self-inactivating 3' long terminal repeat (LTR) from Moloney murine leukemia virus
   4798..5267    +  LTR            LTR: long terminal repeat from Moloney murine leukemia virus
   5333..5385    -  CDS            lacI (fragment): lac repressor; lacI; The lac repressor binds to the lac operator to inhibit transcription in E. coli. This inhibition can be relieved by adding lactose or isopropyl-β-D-thiogalactopyranoside (IPTG).
   5568..6156    -  rep_origin     ori: high-copy-number ColE1/pMB1/pBR322/pUC origin of replication
   6320..7180    -  CDS            AmpR: β-lactamase; bla; confers resistance to ampicillin, carbenicillin, and related antibiotics
   7181..7285    -  promoter       AmpR promoter: bla
>Addgene plasmid #184895 | pMRX-IZ-HaloTag7-CHMP4A | addgene full sequence | sequence record 364108 | Addgene NGS Result
CATGTTGACATTGATTATTGACTAGTTATTAATAGTAATCAATTACGGGGTCATTAGTTCATAGCCCATA
TATGGAGTTCCGCGTTACATAACTTACGGTAAATGGCCCGCCTGGCTGACCGCCCAACGACCCCCGCCCA
TTGACGTCAATAATGACGTATGTTCCCATAGTAACGCCAATAGGGACTTTCCATTGACGTCAATGGGTGG
AGTATTTACGGTAAACTGCCCACTTGGCAGTACATCAAGTGTATCATATGCCAAGTACGCCCCCTATTGA
CGTCAATGACGGTAAATGGCCCGCCTGGCATTATGCCCAGTACATGACCTTATGGGACTTTCCTACTTGG
CAGTACATCTACGTATTAGTCATCGCTATTACCATGCTAGAGAACCATCAGATGTTTCCAGGGTGCCCCA
AGGACCTGAAATGACCCTGTGCCTTATTTGAACTAACCAATCAGTTCGCTTCTCGCTTCTGTTCGCGCGC
TTCTGCTCCCCGAGCTCAATAAAAGAGCCCACAACCCCTCACTCGGCGCGCCAGTCCTCCGATTGACTGA
GTCGCCCGGGTACCCGTGTATCCAATAAACCCTCTTGCAGTTGCATCCGACTTGTGGTCTCGCTGTTCCT
TGGGAGGGTCTCCTCTGAGTGATTGACTACCCGTCAGCGGGGGTCTTTCATTTGGGGGCTCGTCCGGGAT
CGGGAGACCCCTGCCCAGGGACCACCGACCCACCACCGGGAGGTAAGCTGGCCAGCAACTTATCTGTGTC
TGTCCGATTGTCTAGTGTCTATGACTGATTTTATGCGCCTGCGTCGGTACTAGTTAGCTAACTAGCTCTG
TATCTGGCGGACCCGTGGTGGAACTGACGAGTTCGGAACACCCGGCCGCAACCCTGGGAGACGTCCCAGG
GACTTCGGGGGCCGTTTTTGTGGCCCGACCTGAGTCCAAAAATCCCGATCGTTTTGGACTCTTTGGTGCA
CCCCCCTTAGAGGAGGGATATGTGGTTCTGGTAGGAGACGAGAACCTAAAACAGTTCCCGCCTCCGTCTG
AATTTTTGCTTTCGGTTTGGGACCGAAGCCGCGCCGCGCGTCTTGTCTGCTGCAGCATCGTTCTGTGTTG
TCTCTGTCTGACTGTGTTTCTGTATTTGTCTGAAAATATGGGCCCGGGCCAGACTGTTACCACTCCCTTA
AGTTTGACCTTAGGTCACTGGAAAGATGTCGAGCGGATCGCTCACAACCAGTCGGTAGATGTCAAGAAGA
GACGTTGGGTTACCTTCTGCTCTGCAGAATGGCCAACCTTTAACGTCGGATGGCCGCGAGACGGCACCTT
TAACCGAGACCTCATCACCCAGGTTAAGATCAAGGTCTTTTCACCTGGCCCGCATGGACACCCAGACCAG
GTCCCCTACATCGTGACCTGGGAAGCCTTGGCTTTTGACCCCCCTCCCTGGGTCAAGCCCTTTGTACACC
CTAAGCCTCCGCCTCCTCTTCCTCCATCCGCCCCGTCTCTCCCCCTTGAACCTCCTCGTTCGACCCCGCC
TCGATCCTCCCTTTATCCAGCCCTCACTCCTTCTCTAGGCGCCCCCATATGGCCATATGAGATCTTATAT
GGGGCACCCCCGCCCCTTGTAAACTTCCCTGACCCTGACATGACAAGAGTTACTAACAGCCCCTCTCTCC
AAGCTCACTTACAGGCTCTCTACTTAGTCCAGCACGAAGTCTGGAGACCTCTGGCGGCAGCCTACCAAGA
ACAACTGGACCGACCGGTGGTACCTCACCCTTACCGAGTCGGCGACACAGTGTGGGTCCGCCGACACCAG
ACTAAGAACCTAGAACCTCGCTGGAAAGGACCTTACACAGTCCTGCTGACCACCCCCACCGCCCTCAAAG
TAGACGGCATCGCAGCTTGGATACACGCCGCCCACGTGAAGGCTGCCGACCCCGGGGGTGGACCATCCTC
TAGACTGCCGGATCTGCCATCGATATAAAGCTTGCCACCATGGAAATCGGTACTGGCTTTCCATTCGACC
CCCATTATGTGGAAGTCCTGGGCGAGCGCATGCACTACGTCGATGTTGGTCCGCGCGATGGCACCCCTGT
GCTGTTCCTGCACGGTAACCCGACCTCCTCCTACGTGTGGCGCAACATCATCCCGCATGTTGCACCGACC
CATCGCTGCATTGCTCCAGACCTGATCGGTATGGGCAAATCCGACAAACCAGACCTGGGTTATTTCTTCG
ACGACCACGTCCGCTTCATGGATGCCTTCATCGAAGCCCTGGGTCTGGAAGAGGTCGTCCTGGTCATTCA
CGACTGGGGCTCCGCTCTGGGTTTCCACTGGGCCAAGCGCAATCCAGAGCGCGTCAAAGGTATTGCATTT
ATGGAGTTCATCCGCCCTATCCCGACCTGGGACGAATGGCCAGAATTTGCCCGCGAGACCTTCCAGGCCT
TCCGCACCACCGACGTCGGCCGCAAGCTGATCATCGATCAGAACGTTTTTATCGAGGGTACGCTGCCGAT
GGGTGTCGTCCGCCCGCTGACTGAAGTCGAGATGGACCATTACCGCGAGCCGTTCCTGAATCCTGTTGAC
CGCGAGCCACTGTGGCGCTTCCCAAACGAGCTGCCAATCGCCGGTGAGCCAGCGAACATCGTCGCGCTGG
TCGAAGAATACATGGACTGGCTGCACCAGTCCCCTGTCCCGAAGCTGCTGTTCTGGGGCACCCCAGGCGT
TCTGATCCCACCGGCCGAAGCCGCTCGCCTGGCCAAAAGCCTGCCTAACTGCAAGGCTGTGGACATCGGC
CCAGGTCTGAATCTGCTGCAAGAAGACAACCCGGACCTGATCGGCAGCGAGATCGCGCGCTGGCTGTCTA
CTCTGGAGATTTCCGGTGGTTCAGGCTCGGGATCCGGGAATTCGATGAGTGGTCTCGGCAGGCTCTTCGG
GAAGGGGAAGAAGGAGAAAGGGCCAACCCCTGAAGAAGCAATACAGAAACTGAAGGAGACAGAGAAGATA
CTGATCAAGAAACAGGAATTTTTGGAGCAGAAGATTCAACAGGAGCTACAAACAGCCAAGAAGTATGGGA
CCAAGAATAAGAGAGCTGCCCTACAGGCTTTGCGGAGGAAGAAAAGATTCGAACAGCAGCTGGCACAAAC
TGACGGGACATTATCCACCCTGGAGTTTCAGCGTGAGGCCATTGAGAATGCCACTACCAATGCAGAAGTC
CTTCGTACCATGGAGCTTGCTGCCCAAAGCATGAAGAAGGCCTACCAGGACATGGACATTGACAAGGTAG
ATGAACTGATGACTGACATCACGGAACAACAGGAGGTGGCCCAGCAGATCTCAGATGCCATTTCTCGGCC
TATGGGCTTTGGAGATGATGTGGATGAGGATGAACTGCTGGAGGAGCTAGAGGAGCTGGAGCAGGAGGAA
TTGGCCCAGGAGTTGTTAAATGTGGGCGACAAGGAAGAAGAACCCTCAGTCAAATTGCCTAGTGTACCTT
CTACTCATCTGCCGGCAGGGCCAGCTCCCAAAGTGGATGAAGATGAAGAAGCACTAAAGCAGTTGGCTGA
GTGGGTATCCTGACTCGAGAGCGGCCGCTACATAAATTCCGCCCCCCCCCCTAACGTTACTGGCCGAAGC
CGCTTGGAATAAGGCCGGTGTGCGTTTGTCTATATGTTATTTTCCACCATATTGCCGTCTTTTGGCAATG
TGAGGGCCCGGAAACCTGGCCCTGTCTTCTTGACGAGCATTCCTAGGGGTCTTTCCCCTCTCGCCAAAGG
AATGCAAGGTCTGTTGAATGTCGTGAAGGAAGCAGTTCCTCTGGAAGTTTCTTGAAGACAAACAACGTCT
GTAGCGACCCTTTGCAGGCAGCGGAACCCCCCACCTGGCGACAGGTGCCTCTGCGGCCAAAAGCCACGTG
TATAAGATACACCTGCAAAGGCGGCACAACCCCAGTGCCACGTTGTGAGTTGGATAGTTGTGGAAAGAGT
CAAATGGCTCTCCTCAAGCGTATTCAACAAGGGGCTGAAGGATGCCCAGAAGGTACCCCATTGTATGGGA
TCTGATCTGGGGCCTCGGTGCACATGCTTTACATGTGTTTAGTCGAGGTTAAAAAAACGTCTAGGCCCCC
CGAACCACGGGGACGTGGTTTTCCTTTGAAAAACACGATGATAATATGGCCACAACCGTCGACATGGCCA
AGTTGACCAGTGCCGTTCCGGTGCTCACCGCGCGCGACGTCGCCGGAGCGGTCGAGTTCTGGACCGACCG
GCTCGGGTTCTCCCGGGACTTCGTGGAGGACGACTTCGCCGGTGTGGTCCGGGACGACGTGACCCTGTTC
ATCAGCGCGGTCCAGGACCAGGTGGTGCCGGACAACACCCTGGCCTGGGTGTGGGTGCGCGGCCTGGACG
AGCTGTACGCCGAGTGGTCGGAGGTCGTGTCCACGAACTTCCGGGACGCCTCCGGGCCGGCCATGACCGA
GATCGGCGAGCAGCCGTGGGGGCGGGAGTTCGCCCTGCGCGACCCGGCCGGCAACTGCGTGCACTTCGTG
GCCGAGGAGCAGGACTGAGTCGACCGCCCGCCCCACGACCCGCAGCGCCCGACCGAAAGGAGCGCACGAC
CCCATGGCTCGACGATAAAATAAAAGATTTTATTTAGTCTCCAGAAAAAGGGGGGAATGAAAGACCCCAC
CTGTAGGTTTGGCAAGCTAGCTTAAGTAACGCCATTTTGCAAGGCATGGAAAAATACATAACTGAGAATA
GAGAAGTTCAGATCAAGGTCAGGAACAGATGGAACAGCTGAATATGGGCCAAACAGGATATCTGTGGTAA
GCAGTTCCTGCCCCGGCTCAGGGCCAAGAACAGATGGAACAGCTGAATATGGGCCAAACAGGATATCTGT
GGTAAGCAGTTCCTGCCCCGGCTCAGGGCCAAGAACAGATGGTCCCCAGATGCGGTCCAGCCCTCAGCAG
TTTCTAGAGAACCATCAGATGTTTCCAGGGTGCCCCAAGGACCTGAAATGACCCTGTGCCTTATTTGAAC
TAACCAATCAGTTCGCTTCTCGCTTCTGTTCGCGCGCTTCTGCTCCCCGAGCTCAATAAAAGAGCCCACA
ACCCCTCACTCGGGGCGCCAGTCCTCCGATTGACTGAGTCGCCCGGGTACCCGTGTATCCAATAAACCCT
CTTGCAGTTGCATCCGACTTGTGGTCTCGCTGTTCCTTGGGAGGGTCTCCTCTGAGTGATTGACTACCCG
TCAGCGGGGGTCTTTCACATGCAGCATGTATCAAAATTAATTTGGTTTTTTTTCTTAAGTATTTACATTA
AATGGCCATAGTTGCATTAATGAATCGGCCAACGCGCGGGGAGAGGCGGTTTGCGTATTGGGCGCTCTTC
CGCTTCCTCGCTCACTGACTCGCTGCGCTCGGTCGTTCGGCTGCGGCGAGCGGTATCAGCTCACTCAAAG
GCGGTAATACGGTTATCCACAGAATCAGGGGATAACGCAGGAAAGAACATGTGAGCAAAAGGCCAGCAAA
AGGCCAGGAACCGTAAAAAGGCCGCGTTGCTGGCGTTTTTCCATAGGCTCCGCCCCCCTGACGAGCATCA
CAAAAATCGACGCTCAAGTCAGAGGTGGCGAAACCCGACAGGACTATAAAGATACCAGGCGTTTCCCCCT
GGAAGCTCCCTCGTGCGCTCTCCTGTTCCGACCCTGCCGCTTACCGGATACCTGTCCGCCTTTCTCCCTT
CGGGAAGCGTGGCGCTTTCTCATAGCTCACGCTGTAGGTATCTCAGTTCGGTGTAGGTCGTTCGCTCCAA
GCTGGGCTGTGTGCACGAACCCCCCGTTCAGCCCGACCGCTGCGCCTTATCCGGTAACTATCGTCTTGAG
TCCAACCCGGTAAGACACGACTTATCGCCACTGGCAGCAGCCACTGGTAACAGGATTAGCAGAGCGAGGT
ATGTAGGCGGTGCTACAGAGTTCTTGAAGTGGTGGCCTAACTACGGCTACACTAGAAGAACAGTATTTGG
TATCTGCGCTCTGCTGAAGCCAGTTACCTTCGGAAAAAGAGTTGGTAGCTCTTGATCCGGCAAACAAACC
ACCGCTGGTAGCGGTGGTTTTTTTGTTTGCAAGCAGCAGATTACGCGCAGAAAAAAAGGATCTCAAGAAG
ATCCTTTGATCTTTTCTACGGGGTCTGACGCTCAGTGGAACGAAAACTCACGTTAAGGGATTTTGGTCAT
GAGATTATCAAAAAGGATCTTCACCTAGATCCTTTTGCGGCCGGCCGCAAATCAATCTAAAGTATATATG
AGTAAACTTGGTCTGACAGTTACCAATGCTTAATCAGTGAGGCACCTATCTCAGCGATCTGTCTATTTCG
TTCATCCATAGTTGCCTGACTCCCCGTCGTGTAGATAACTACGATACGGGAGGGCTTACCATCTGGCCCC
AGTGCTGCAATGATACCGCGAGACCCACGCTCACCGGCTCCAGATTTATCAGCAATAAACCAGCCAGCCG
GAAGGGCCGAGCGCAGAAGTGGTCCTGCAACTTTATCCGCCTCCATCCAGTCTATTAATTGTTGCCGGGA
AGCTAGAGTAAGTAGTTCGCCAGTTAATAGTTTGCGCAACGTTGTTGCCATTGCTACAGGCATCGTGGTG
TCACGCTCGTCGTTTGGTATGGCTTCATTCAGCTCCGGTTCCCAACGATCAAGGCGAGTTACATGATCCC
CCATGTTGTGCAAAAAAGCGGTTAGCTCCTTCGGTCCTCCGATCGTTGTCAGAAGTAAGTTGGCCGCAGT
GTTATCACTCATGGTTATGGCAGCACTGCATAATTCTCTTACTGTCATGCCATCCGTAAGATGCTTTTCT
GTGACTGGTGAGTACTCAACCAAGTCATTCTGAGAATAGTGTATGCGGCGACCGAGTTGCTCTTGCCCGG
CGTCAACACGGGATAATACCGCGCCACATAGCAGAACTTTAAAAGTGCTCATCATTGGAAAACGTTCTTC
GGGGCGAAAACTCTCAAGGATCTTACCGCTGTTGAGATCCAGTTCGATGTAACCCACTCGTGCACCCAAC
TGATCTTCAGCATCTTTTACTTTCACCAGCGTTTCTGGGTGAGCAAAAACAGGAAGGCAAAATGCCGCAA
AAAAGGGAATAAGGGCGACACGGAAATGTTGAATACTCATACTCTTCCTTTTTCAATATTATTGAAGCAT
TTATCAGGGTTATTGTCTCATGAGCGGATACATATTTGAATGTATTTAGAAAAATAAACAAATAGGGGTT
CCGCGCACATTTCCCCGAAAAGTGCCACCTGACGTCTAAGAAACCATTATTATCATGACATTAACCTATA
AAAATAGGCGTATCACGAGGCCCTTTCGTCTTCACTATAGGAGCTTGGCCCATTGCATACGTTGTATCCA
TATCATAATATGTACATTTATATTGGCTCATGTCCAACATTACCGC
